Addgene plasmid #77650: ITPKC gRNA (BRDN0001147258)
Purpose: 3rd generation lentiviral gRNA plasmid targeting human ITPKC
Depositing lab: John Doench & David Root. Depositing organization: Broad Institute. Publication: Optimized sgRNA design to maximize activity and minimize off-target effects of CRISPR-Cas9. Doench JG, Fusi N, Sullender M, Hegde M, Vaimberg EW, Donovan KF, Smith I, Tothova Z, Wilen C, Orchard R, Virgin HW, Listgarten J, Root DE. Nat Biotechnol. 2016 Jan 18. doi: 10.1038/nbt.3437. PubMed 26780180.
Backbone
  Vector backbone: lentiGuide-Puro
  Backbone manufacturer: Zhang Lab (Addgene plasmid # 52963)
  Vector type: Mammalian Expression, Lentiviral, CRISPR
  Selectable markers: Puromycin
Growth in bacteria
  Bacterial resistance: Ampicillin, 100 μg/mL
  Growth temperature: 37°C
  Growth strain: DH5alpha
  Copy number: High Copy
Gene/Insert
  Gene/Insert name: ITPKC (alt names: ITPKC; NM_025194.2)
  gRNA/shRNA sequence: TGGACAGAGCCATATACTGA
  Species: H. sapiens (human)
  Entrez Gene: ITPKC (a.k.a. IP3-3KC, IP3KC)
  Promoter: hU6
  Cloning method: Unknown
  Sequencing primers: 5′ U6-F; 3′ pS2-R
Terms and licenses: Academic/Nonprofit Terms; Industry Terms: Not Available to Industry
Depositor comments: The gRNA was designed to target the following Genbank reference sequence(s): NM_025194.2. Note that this plasmid does NOT contain Cas9. It should be used in conjunction with lentiCas9-Blast (Addgene #52962) or otherwise with cell lines already expressing Cas9. Browse the full kinome gRNA library at http://www.addgene.org/pooled-library/broadgpp-human-kinome/ or visit http://www.broadinstitute.org/rnai/public/ for detailed protocols and information.
How to cite: ITPKC gRNA (BRDN0001147258) was a gift from John Doench & David Root (Addgene plasmid # 77650 ; http://n2t.net/addgene:77650 ; RRID:Addgene_77650)
