[The description below was written by a language model from this plasmid's Addgene catalogue record and pLannotate feature annotations shown in this document.]
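Description:
ITPKC gRNA (BRDN0001147258) is a third-generation lentiviral CRISPR guide plasmid built on the lentiGuide-Puro backbone. It expresses a single guide RNA against human ITPKC (inositol-trisphosphate 3-kinase C), designed against the reference transcript NM_025194.2. The assembled sequence is 8,323 nt. In bacteria it is maintained as a high-copy plasmid through a ColE1/pUC-type origin and selected with ampicillin via the β-lactamase gene. An f1 origin, an SV40 origin and leftover lac, T7 and T3 cloning-vector elements are also annotated in the backbone.

The lentiviral transfer cassette starts with an RSV promoter fused to a truncated HIV-1 5' LTR, which makes genomic RNA production Tat-independent. It is followed by the Ψ packaging signal with a partial gag sequence, and the Rev response element for nuclear export of the unspliced RNA. Inside the provirus, the human U6 RNA polymerase III promoter drives the ITPKC spacer, which is joined to the Streptococcus pyogenes Cas9 guide scaffold. A cPPT/CTS then follows to aid nuclear import. Next, the EF-1α core promoter with its intron A expresses puromycin N-acetyltransferase for selection of transduced mammalian cells. A WPRE enhances transcript expression, and the self-inactivating ΔU3 3' LTR prevents LTR-driven transcription after integration. An SV40 polyadenylation signal lies downstream.

The plasmid does not encode Cas9, so it must be used with a separate Cas9 vector or in cells that already express Cas9. Packaging functions must also be supplied in trans. It belongs to a human kinome guide collection and is meant for knockout of ITPKC in human cells.
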