Features (pLannotate 1.2.2; 29 found; start..end, strand, type, name):
     14..80      +  CDS            small t antigen (fragment): SV40 (simian virus 40) small t antigen
    106..317     +  promoter       EF-1α core promoter: core promoter for human elongation factor EF-1α
    318..1256    +  intron         EF-1α intron A: intron upstream of the start codon of human EF-1α
   1278..1877    +  CDS            PuroR (fragment): puromycin N-acetyltransferase; pac from Streptomyces; confers resistance to puromycin
   1893..2481    +  misc_feature   WPRE: woodchuck hepatitis virus posttranscriptional regulatory element
   2532..2551    +  misc_feature   cPPT/CTS (fragment): central polypurine tract and central termination sequence of HIV-1
   2553..2786    +  LTR            3' LTR (ΔU3): self-inactivating 3' long terminal repeat (LTR) from HIV-1
   2864..2985    +  polyA_signal   SV40 poly(A) signal: SV40 polyadenylation signal
   3025..3160    +  rep_origin     SV40 ori: SV40 origin of replication
   3181..3199    -  promoter       T7 promoter: promoter for bacteriophage T7 RNA polymerase
   3207..3362    +  CDS            lacZα (fragment): LacZα fragment of β-galactosidase; lacZ fragment
   3367..3795    +  rep_origin     f1 ori (sequence partly withheld): f1 bacteriophage origin of replication; arrow indicates direction of (+) strand synthesis
   3848..3952    +  promoter       AmpR promoter: bla
   3953..4813    +  CDS            AmpR: β-lactamase; bla; confers resistance to ampicillin, carbenicillin, and related antibiotics
   4984..5572    +  rep_origin     ori: high-copy-number ColE1/pMB1/pBR322/pUC origin of replication
   5755..5847    +  CDS            lacI (fragment): lac repressor; lacI; The lac repressor binds to the lac operator to inhibit transcription in E. coli. This inhibition can be relieved by adding lactose or isopropyl-β-D-thiogalactopyranoside (IPTG).
   5860..5881    +  protein_bind   CAP binding site: CAP binding activates transcription in the presence of cAMP. E. coli catabolite activator protein
   5896..5926    +  promoter       lac promoter: promoter for the E. coli lac operon
   5934..5950    +  protein_bind   lac operator: The lac repressor binds to the lac operator to inhibit transcription in E. coli. This inhibition can be relieved by adding lactose or isopropyl-β-D-thiogalactopyranoside (IPTG). lac repressor encoded by lacI
   5995..6013    +  promoter       T3 promoter: promoter for bacteriophage T3 RNA polymerase
   6041..6267    +  promoter       RSV promoter: Rous sarcoma virus enhancer/promoter
   6268..6448    +  LTR            5' LTR (truncated): truncated 5' long terminal repeat (LTR) from HIV-1
   6495..6620    +  misc_feature   HIV-1 Ψ: packaging signal of human immunodeficiency virus type 1
   6604..6967    +  CDS            HIV-1 gag (fragment): gag protein from human immunodeficiency virus 1; gag
   7113..7346    +  misc_feature   RRE: The Rev response element (RRE) of HIV-1 allows for Rev-dependent mRNA export from the nucleus to the cytoplasm.
   7723..7749    +  CDS            Rev (fragment): human immunodeficiency virus 1 (HIV-1) Rev protein; rev; enhances nuclear export of unspliced and incompletely spliced viral mRNAs
   7753..7993    +  promoter       U6 promoter: RNA polymerase III promoter for human U6 snRNA
   8023..8098    +  misc_RNA       gRNA scaffold: guide RNA scaffold for the Streptococcus pyogenes CRISPR/Cas9 system
   8154..8271    +  misc_feature   cPPT/CTS: central polypurine tract and central termination sequence of HIV-1
>Addgene plasmid #77650 | ITPKC gRNA (BRDN0001147258) | addgene full sequence | sequence record 188166 | Addgene Assembled Sequence
CCCGGGTGCAAAGATGGATAAAGTTTTAAACAGAGAGGAATCTTTGCAGCTAATGGACCTTCTAGGTCTT
GAAAGGAGTGGGAATTGGCTCCGGTGCCCGTCAGTGGGCAGAGCGCACATCGCCCACAGTCCCCGAGAAG
TTGGGGGGAGGGGTCGGCAATTGATCCGGTGCCTAGAGAAGGTGGCGCGGGGTAAACTGGGAAAGTGATG
TCGTGTACTGGCTCCGCCTTTTTCCCGAGGGTGGGGGAGAACCGTATATAAGTGCAGTAGTCGCCGTGAA
CGTTCTTTTTCGCAACGGGTTTGCCGCCAGAACACAGGTAAGTGCCGTGTGTGGTTCCCGCGGGCCTGGC
CTCTTTACGGGTTATGGCCCTTGCGTGCCTTGAATTACTTCCACCTGGCTGCAGTACGTGATTCTTGATC
CCGAGCTTCGGGTTGGAAGTGGGTGGGAGAGTTCGAGGCCTTGCGCTTAAGGAGCCCCTTCGCCTCGTGC
TTGAGTTGAGGCCTGGCCTGGGCGCTGGGGCCGCCGCGTGCGAATCTGGTGGCACCTTCGCGCCTGTCTC
GCTGCTTTCGATAAGTCTCTAGCCATTTAAAATTTTTGATGACCTGCTGCGACGCTTTTTTTCTGGCAAG
ATAGTCTTGTAAATGCGGGCCAAGATCTGCACACTGGTATTTCGGTTTTTGGGGCCGCGGGCGGCGACGG
GGCCCGTGCGTCCCAGCGCACATGTTCGGCGAGGCGGGGCCTGCGAGCGCGGCCACCGAGAATCGGACGG
GGGTAGTCTCAAGCTGGCCGGCCTGCTCTGGTGCCTGGCCTCGCGCCGCCGTGTATCGCCCCGCCCTGGG
CGGCAAGGCTGGCCCGGTCGGCACCAGTTGCGTGAGCGGAAAGATGGCCGCTTCCCGGCCCTGCTGCAGG
GAGCTCAAAATGGAGGACGCGGCGCTCGGGAGAGCGGGCGGGTGAGTCACCCACACAAAGGAAAAGGGCC
TTTCCGTCCTCAGCCGTCGCTTCATGTGACTCCACGGAGTACCGGGCGCCGTCCAGGCACCTCGATTAGT
TCTCGAGCTTTTGGAGTACGTCGTCTTTAGGTTGGGGGGAGGGGTTTTATGCGATGGAGTTTCCCCACAC
TGAGTGGGTGGAGACTGAAGTTAGGCCAGCTTGGCACTTGATGTAATTCTCCTTGGAATTTGCCCTTTTT
GAGTTTGGATCTTGGTTCATTCTCAAGCCTCAGACAGTGGTTCAAAGTTTTTTTCTTCCATTTCAGGTGT
CGTGACGTACGGCCACCATGACCGAGTACAAGCCCACGGTGCGCCTCGCCACCCGCGACGACGTCCCCAG
GGCCGTACGCACCCTCGCCGCCGCGTTCGCCGACTACCCCGCCACGCGCCACACCGTCGATCCGGACCGC
CACATCGAGCGGGTCACCGAGCTGCAAGAACTCTTCCTCACGCGCGTCGGGCTCGACATCGGCAAGGTGT
GGGTCGCGGACGACGGCGCCGCCGTGGCGGTCTGGACCACGCCGGAGAGCGTCGAAGCGGGGGCGGTGTT
CGCCGAGATCGGCCCGCGCATGGCCGAGTTGAGCGGTTCCCGGCTGGCCGCGCAGCAACAGATGGAAGGC
CTCCTGGCGCCGCACCGGCCCAAGGAGCCCGCGTGGTTCCTGGCCACCGTCGGAGTCTCGCCCGACCACC
AGGGCAAGGGTCTGGGCAGCGCCGTCGTGCTCCCCGGAGTGGAGGCGGCCGAGCGCGCCGGGGTGCCCGC
CTTCCTGGAGACCTCCGCGCCCCGCAACCTCCCCTTCTACGAGCGGCTCGGCTTCACCGTCACCGCCGAC
GTCGAGGTGCCCGAAGGACCGCGCACCTGGTGCATGACCCGCAAGCCCGGTGCCTGAACGCGTTAAGTCG
ACAATCAACCTCTGGATTACAAAATTTGTGAAAGATTGACTGGTATTCTTAACTATGTTGCTCCTTTTAC
GCTATGTGGATACGCTGCTTTAATGCCTTTGTATCATGCTATTGCTTCCCGTATGGCTTTCATTTTCTCC
TCCTTGTATAAATCCTGGTTGCTGTCTCTTTATGAGGAGTTGTGGCCCGTTGTCAGGCAACGTGGCGTGG
TGTGCACTGTGTTTGCTGACGCAACCCCCACTGGTTGGGGCATTGCCACCACCTGTCAGCTCCTTTCCGG
GACTTTCGCTTTCCCCCTCCCTATTGCCACGGCGGAACTCATCGCCGCCTGCCTTGCCCGCTGCTGGACA
GGGGCTCGGCTGTTGGGCACTGACAATTCCGTGGTGTTGTCGGGGAAATCATCGTCCTTTCCTTGGCTGC
TCGCCTGTGTTGCCACCTGGATTCTGCGCGGGACGTCCTTCTGCTACGTCCCTTCGGCCCTCAATCCAGC
GGACCTTCCTTCCCGCGGCCTGCTGCCGGCTCTGCGGCCTCTTCCGCGTCTTCGCCTTCGCCCTCAGACG
AGTCGGATCTCCCTTTGGGCCGCCTCCCCGCGTCGACTTTAAGACCAATGACTTACAAGGCAGCTGTAGA
TCTTAGCCACTTTTTAAAAGAAAAGGGGGGACTGGAAGGGCTAATTCACTCCCAACGAAGACAAGATCTG
CTTTTTGCTTGTACTGGGTCTCTCTGGTTAGACCAGATCTGAGCCTGGGAGCTCTCTGGCTAACTAGGGA
ACCCACTGCTTAAGCCTCAATAAAGCTTGCCTTGAGTGCTTCAAGTAGTGTGTGCCCGTCTGTTGTGTGA
CTCTGGTAACTAGAGATCCCTCAGACCCTTTTAGTCAGTGTGGAAAATCTCTAGCAGTACGTATAGTAGT
TCATGTCATCTTATTATTCAGTATTTATAACTTGCAAAGAAATGAATATCAGAGAGTGAGAGGAACTTGT
TTATTGCAGCTTATAATGGTTACAAATAAAGCAATAGCATCACAAATTTCACAAATAAAGCATTTTTTTC
ACTGCATTCTAGTTGTGGTTTGTCCAAACTCATCAATGTATCTTATCATGTCTGGCTCTAGCTATCCCGC
CCCTAACTCCGCCCATCCCGCCCCTAACTCCGCCCAGTTCCGCCCATTCTCCGCCCCATGGCTGACTAAT
TTTTTTTATTTATGCAGAGGCCGAGGCCGCCTCGGCCTCTGAGCTATTCCAGAAGTAGTGAGGAGGCTTT
TTTGGAGGCCTAGGGACGTACCCAATTCGCCCTATAGTGAGTCGTATTACGCGCGCTCACTGGCCGTCGT
TTTACAACGTCGTGACTGGGAAAACCCTGGCGTTACCCAACTTAATCGCCTTGCAGCACATCCCCCTTTC
GCCAGCTGGCGTAATAGCGAAGAGGCCCGCACCGATCGCCCTTCCCAACAGTTGCGCAGCCTGAATGGCG
AATGGG
[124 nt withheld, positions 3367-3490]
C
[91 nt withheld, positions 3492-3582]
A
[49 nt withheld, positions 3584-3632]
CCTTTGACGTTGGAGTCCACGTTCTTT
[37 nt withheld, positions 3660-3696]
ACCCTATCTCGGTCTATTCTTTTGATTTATAAGGGATTTTGCCGATTTCGGCCTATTGGTTAAAAAATGA
GCTGATTTAACAAAAATTTAACGCGAATTTTAACAAAATATTAACGCTTACAATTTAGGTGGCACTTTTC
GGGGAAATGTGCGCGGAACCCCTATTTGTTTATTTTTCTAAATACATTCAAATATGTATCCGCTCATGAG
ACAATAACCCTGATAAATGCTTCAATAATATTGAAAAAGGAAGAGTATGAGTATTCAACATTTCCGTGTC
GCCCTTATTCCCTTTTTTGCGGCATTTTGCCTTCCTGTTTTTGCTCACCCAGAAACGCTGGTGAAAGTAA
AAGATGCTGAAGATCAGTTGGGTGCACGAGTGGGTTACATCGAACTGGATCTCAACAGCGGTAAGATCCT
TGAGAGTTTTCGCCCCGAAGAACGTTTTCCAATGATGAGCACTTTTAAAGTTCTGCTATGTGGCGCGGTA
TTATCCCGTATTGACGCCGGGCAAGAGCAACTCGGTCGCCGCATACACTATTCTCAGAATGACTTGGTTG
AGTACTCACCAGTCACAGAAAAGCATCTTACGGATGGCATGACAGTAAGAGAATTATGCAGTGCTGCCAT
AACCATGAGTGATAACACTGCGGCCAACTTACTTCTGACAACGATCGGAGGACCGAAGGAGCTAACCGCT
TTTTTGCACAACATGGGGGATCATGTAACTCGCCTTGATCGTTGGGAACCGGAGCTGAATGAAGCCATAC
CAAACGACGAGCGTGACACCACGATGCCTGTAGCAATGGCAACAACGTTGCGCAAACTATTAACTGGCGA
ACTACTTACTCTAGCTTCCCGGCAACAATTAATAGACTGGATGGAGGCGGATAAAGTTGCAGGACCACTT
CTGCGCTCGGCCCTTCCGGCTGGCTGGTTTATTGCTGATAAATCTGGAGCCGGTGAGCGTGGGTCTCGCG
GTATCATTGCAGCACTGGGGCCAGATGGTAAGCCCTCCCGTATCGTAGTTATCTACACGACGGGGAGTCA
GGCAACTATGGATGAACGAAATAGACAGATCGCTGAGATAGGTGCCTCACTGATTAAGCATTGGTAACTG
TCAGACCAAGTTTACTCATATATACTTTAGATTGATTTAAAACTTCATTTTTAATTTAAAAGGATCTAGG
TGAAGATCCTTTTTGATAATCTCATGACCAAAATCCCTTAACGTGAGTTTTCGTTCCACTGAGCGTCAGA
CCCCGTAGAAAAGATCAAAGGATCTTCTTGAGATCCTTTTTTTCTGCGCGTAATCTGCTGCTTGCAAACA
AAAAAACCACCGCTACCAGCGGTGGTTTGTTTGCCGGATCAAGAGCTACCAACTCTTTTTCCGAAGGTAA
CTGGCTTCAGCAGAGCGCAGATACCAAATACTGTTCTTCTAGTGTAGCCGTAGTTAGGCCACCACTTCAA
GAACTCTGTAGCACCGCCTACATACCTCGCTCTGCTAATCCTGTTACCAGTGGCTGCTGCCAGTGGCGAT
AAGTCGTGTCTTACCGGGTTGGACTCAAGACGATAGTTACCGGATAAGGCGCAGCGGTCGGGCTGAACGG
GGGGTTCGTGCACACAGCCCAGCTTGGAGCGAACGACCTACACCGAACTGAGATACCTACAGCGTGAGCT
ATGAGAAAGCGCCACGCTTCCCGAAGGGAGAAAGGCGGACAGGTATCCGGTAAGCGGCAGGGTCGGAACA
GGAGAGCGCACGAGGGAGCTTCCAGGGGGAAACGCCTGGTATCTTTATAGTCCTGTCGGGTTTCGCCACC
TCTGACTTGAGCGTCGATTTTTGTGATGCTCGTCAGGGGGGCGGAGCCTATGGAAAAACGCCAGCAACGC
GGCCTTTTTACGGTTCCTGGCCTTTTGCTGGCCTTTTGCTCACATGTTCTTTCCTGCGTTATCCCCTGAT
TCTGTGGATAACCGTATTACCGCCTTTGAGTGAGCTGATACCGCTCGCCGCAGCCGAACGACCGAGCGCA
GCGAGTCAGTGAGCGAGGAAGCGGAAGAGCGCCCAATACGCAAACCGCCTCTCCCCGCGCGTTGGCCGAT
TCATTAATGCAGCTGGCACGACAGGTTTCCCGACTGGAAAGCGGGCAGTGAGCGCAACGCAATTAATGTG
AGTTAGCTCACTCATTAGGCACCCCAGGCTTTACACTTTATGCTTCCGGCTCGTATGTTGTGTGGAATTG
TGAGCGGATAACAATTTCACACAGGAAACAGCTATGACCATGATTACGCCAAGCGCGCAATTAACCCTCA
CTAAAGGGAACAAAAGCTGGAGCTGCAAGCTTAATGTAGTCTTATGCAATACTCTTGTAGTCTTGCAACA
TGGTAACGATGAGTTAGCAACATGCCTTACAAGGAGAGAAAAAGCACCGTGCATGCCGATTGGTGGAAGT
AAGGTGGTACGATCGTGCCTTATTAGGAAGGCAACAGACGGGTCTGACATGGATTGGACGAACCACTGAA
TTGCCGCATTGCAGAGATATTGTATTTAAGTGCCTAGCTCGATACATAAACGGGTCTCTCTGGTTAGACC
AGATCTGAGCCTGGGAGCTCTCTGGCTAACTAGGGAACCCACTGCTTAAGCCTCAATAAAGCTTGCCTTG
AGTGCTTCAAGTAGTGTGTGCCCGTCTGTTGTGTGACTCTGGTAACTAGAGATCCCTCAGACCCTTTTAG
TCAGTGTGGAAAATCTCTAGCAGTGGCGCCCGAACAGGGACTTGAAAGCGAAAGGGAAACCAGAGGAGCT
CTCTCGACGCAGGACTCGGCTTGCTGAAGCGCGCACGGCAAGAGGCGAGGGGCGGCGACTGGTGAGTACG
CCAAAAATTTTGACTAGCGGAGGCTAGAAGGAGAGAGATGGGTGCGAGAGCGTCAGTATTAAGCGGGGGA
GAATTAGATCGCGATGGGAAAAAATTCGGTTAAGGCCAGGGGGAAAGAAAAAATATAAATTAAAACATAT
AGTATGGGCAAGCAGGGAGCTAGAACGATTCGCAGTTAATCCTGGCCTGTTAGAAACATCAGAAGGCTGT
AGACAAATACTGGGACAGCTACAACCATCCCTTCAGACAGGATCAGAAGAACTTAGATCATTATATAATA
CAGTAGCAACCCTCTATTGTGTGCATCAAAGGATAGAGATAAAAGACACCAAGGAAGCTTTAGACAAGAT
AGAGGAAGAGCAAAACAAAAGTAAGACCACCGCACAGCAAGCGGCCGCTGATCTTCAGACCTGGAGGAGG
AGATATGAGGGACAATTGGAGAAGTGAATTATATAAATATAAAGTAGTAAAAATTGAACCATTAGGAGTA
GCACCCACCAAGGCAAAGAGAAGAGTGGTGCAGAGAGAAAAAAGAGCAGTGGGAATAGGAGCTTTGTTCC
TTGGGTTCTTGGGAGCAGCAGGAAGCACTATGGGCGCAGCGTCAATGACGCTGACGGTACAGGCCAGACA
ATTATTGTCTGGTATAGTGCAGCAGCAGAACAATTTGCTGAGGGCTATTGAGGCGCAACAGCATCTGTTG
CAACTCACAGTCTGGGGCATCAAGCAGCTCCAGGCAAGAATCCTGGCTGTGGAAAGATACCTAAAGGATC
AACAGCTCCTGGGGATTTGGGGTTGCTCTGGAAAACTCATTTGCACCACTGCTGTGCCTTGGAATGCTAG
TTGGAGTAATAAATCTCTGGAACAGATTTGGAATCACACGACCTGGATGGAGTGGGACAGAGAAATTAAC
AATTACACAAGCTTAATACACTCCTTAATTGAAGAATCGCAAAACCAGCAAGAAAAGAATGAACAAGAAT
TATTGGAATTAGATAAATGGGCAAGTTTGTGGAATTGGTTTAACATAACAAATTGGCTGTGGTATATAAA
ATTATTCATAATGATAGTAGGAGGCTTGGTAGGTTTAAGAATAGTTTTTGCTGTACTTTCTATAGTGAAT
AGAGTTAGGCAGGGATATTCACCATTATCGTTTCAGACCCACCTCCCAACCCCGAGGGGACCCAGAGAGG
GCCTATTTCCCATGATTCCTTCATATTTGCATATACGATACAAGGCTGTTAGAGAGATAATTAGAATTAA
TTTGACTGTAAACACAAAGATATTAGTACAAAATACGTGACGTAGAAAGTAATAATTTCTTGGGTAGTTT
GCAGTTTTAAAATTATGTTTTAAAATGGACTATCATATGCTTACCGTAACTTGAAAGTATTTCGATTTCT
TGGCTTTATATATCTTGTGGAAAGGACGAAACACCGTGGACAGAGCCATATACTGAGTTTTAGAGCTAGA
AATAGCAAGTTAAAATAAGGCTAGTCCGTTATCAACTTGAAAAAGTGGCACCGAGTCGGTGCTTTTTTAA
GCTTGGCGTAACTAGATCTTGAGACAAATGGCAGTATTCATCCACAATTTTAAAAGAAAAGGGGGGATTG
GGGGGTACAGTGCAGGGGAAAGAATAGTAGACATAATAGCAACAGACATACAAACTAAAGAATTACAAAA
ACAAATTACAAAAATTCAAAATTTTCGGGTTTATTACAGGGACAGCAGAGATCCACTTTGGCGCCGGCTC
GAGGGGG
