>Addgene plasmid #77650 | ITPKC gRNA (BRDN0001147258) | depositor partial sequence | sequence record 145110 | Target Sequence
TGGACAGAGCCATATACTGA
