>Addgene plasmid #77650 | ITPKC gRNA (BRDN0001147258) | addgene partial sequence | sequence record 188165 | hU6-F
AGAAAGTAATAATTTCTTGGGTAGTTTGCAGTTTTAAAATTATGTTTTAAAATGGACTATCATATGCTTA
CCGTAACTTGAAAGTATTTCGATTTCTTGGCTTTATATATCTTGTGGAAAGGACGAAACACCGTGGACAG
AGCCATATACTGAGTTTTAGAGCTAGAAATAGCAAGTTAAAATAAGGCTAGTCCGTTATCAACTTGAAAA
AGTGGCACCGAGTCGGTGCTTTTTTAAGCTTGGCGTAACTAGATCTTGAGACAAATGGCAGTATTCATCC
ACAATTTTAAAAGAAAAGGGGGGATTGGGGGGTACAGTGCAGGGGAAAGAATAGTAGACATAATAGCAAC
AGACATACAAACTAAAGAATTACAAAAACAAATTACAAAAATTCAAAATTTTCGGGTTTATTACAGGGAC
AGCAGAGATCCACTTTGGCGCCGGCTCGAGGGGGCCCGGGTGCAAAGATGGATAAAGTTTTAAACAGAGA
GGAATCTTTGCAGCTAATGGACCTTCTAGGTCTTGAAAGGAGTGGGAATTGGCTCCGGTGCCCGTCAGTG
GGCCAGAGCG
